>Addgene plasmid #70318 | R777-E034 Hs.DUSP1-nostop | depositor full sequence | sequence record 125767 | Full Sequence
TTAACGCTAGCATGGATGTTTTCCCAGTCACGACGTTGTAAAACGACGGCCAGTCTTAAAATTCGAGCTC
GGTCCGAGGATCCGAAATAATGATTTTATTTTGACTGATAGTGACCTGTTCGTTGCAACAAATTGATAAG
CAATGCTTTTTTATAATGCCAACTTTGTACAAAAAAGTTGGCACCATGGTCATGGAAGTGGGCACCCTGG
ACGCTGGAGGCCTGCGGGCGCTGCTGGGGGAGCGAGCGGCGCAATGCCTGCTGCTGGACTGCCGCTCCTT
CTTCGCTTTCAACGCCGGCCACATCGCCGGCTCTGTCAACGTGCGCTTCAGCACCATCGTGCGGCGCCGG
GCCAAGGGCGCCATGGGCCTGGAGCACATCGTGCCCAACGCCGAGCTCCGCGGCCGCCTGCTGGCCGGCG
CCTACCACGCCGTGGTGTTGCTGGACGAGCGCAGCGCCGCCCTGGACGGCGCCAAGCGCGACGGCACCCT
GGCCCTGGCGGCCGGCGCGCTCTGCCGCGAGGCGCGCGCCGCGCAAGTCTTCTTCCTCAAAGGAGGATAC
GAAGCGTTTTCGGCTTCCTGCCCGGAGCTGTGCAGCAAACAGTCGACCCCCATGGGGCTCAGCCTTCCCC
TGAGTACTAGCGTCCCTGACAGCGCGGAATCTGGGTGCAGTTCCTGCAGTACCCCACTCTACGATCAGGG
TGGCCCGGTGGAAATCCTGCCCTTTCTGTACCTGGGCAGTGCGTATCACGCTTCCCGCAAGGACATGCTG
GATGCCTTGGGCATAACTGCCTTGATCAACGTCTCAGCCAATTGTCCCAACCATTTTGAGGGTCACTACC
AGTACAAGAGCATCCCTGTGGAGGACAACCACAAGGCAGACATCAGCTCCTGGTTCAACGAGGCCATTGA
CTTCATAGACTCCATCAAGAATGCTGGAGGAAGGGTGTTTGTCCACTGCCAGGCAGGCATTTCCCGGTCA
GCCACCATCTGCCTTGCTTACCTTATGAGGACTAATCGAGTCAAGCTGGACGAGGCCTTTGAGTTTGTGA
AGCAGAGGCGAAGCATCATCTCTCCCAACTTCAGCTTCATGGGCCAGCTGCTGCAGTTTGAGTCCCAGGT
GCTGGCTCCGCACTGTTCGGCAGAGGCTGGGAGCCCCGCCATGGCTGTGCTCGACCGAGGCACCTCCACC
ACCACCGTGTTCAACTTCCCCGTCTCCATCCCTGTCCACTCCACGAACAGTGCGCTGAGCTACCTTCAGA
GCCCCATTACGACCTCTCCCAGCTGCTCAACTTTCTTGTACAAAGTTGGCATTATAGGAAAGCATTGCTT
ATCAATTTGTTGCAACGAACAGGTCACTATCAGTCAAAATAAAATCATTATTTGCATGCAAGCTTAGATC
CTCTAGACCAGCCAGGACAGAAATGCCTCGACTTCGCTGCTACCCAAGGTTGCCGGGTGACGCACACCGT
GGAAACGGATGAAGGCACGAACCCAGTGGACATAAGCCTGTTCGGTTCGTAAGCTGTAATGCAAGTAGCG
TATGCGCTCACGCAACTGGTCCAGAACCTTGACCGAACGCAGCGGTGGTAACGGCGCAGTGGCGGTTTTC
ATGGCTTGTTATGACTGTTTTTTTGGGGTACAGTCTATGCCTCGGGCATCCAAGCAGCAAGCGCGTTACG
CCGTGGGTCGATGTTTGATGTTATGGAGCAGCAACGATGTTACGCAGCAGGGCAGTCGCCCTAAAACAAA
GTTAAACATTATGAGGGAAGCGGTGATCGCCGAAGTATCGACTCAACTATCAGAGGTAGTTGGCGTCATC
GAGCGCCATCTCGAACCGACGTTGCTGGCCGTACATTTGTACGGCTCCGCAGTGGATGGCGGCCTGAAGC
CACACAGTGATATTGATTTGCTGGTTACGGTGACCGTAAGGCTTGATGAAACAACGCGGCGAGCTTTGAT
CAACGACCTTTTGGAAACTTCGGCTTCCCCTGGAGAGAGCGAGATTCTCCGCGCTGTAGAAGTCACCATT
GTTGTGCACGACGACATCATTCCGTGGCGTTATCCAGCTAAGCGCGAACTGCAATTTGGAGAATGGCAGC
GCAATGACATTCTTGCAGGTATCTTCGAGCCAGCCACGATCGACATTGATCTGGCTATCTTGCTGACAAA
AGCAAGAGAACATAGCGTTGCCTTGGTAGGTCCAGCGGCGGAGGAACTCTTTGATCCGGTTCCTGAACAG
GATCTATTTGAGGCGCTAAATGAAACCTTAACGCTATGGAACTCGCCGCCCGACTGGGCTGGCGATGAGC
GAAATGTAGTGCTTACGTTGTCCCGCATTTGGTACAGCGCAGTAACCGGCAAAATCGCGCCGAAGGATGT
CGCTGCCGACTGGGCAATGGAGCGCCTGCCGGCCCAGTATCAGCCCGTCATACTTGAAGCTAGACAGGCT
TATCTTGGACAAGAAGAAGATCGCTTGGCCTCGCGCGCAGATCAGTTGGAAGAATTTGTCCACTACGTGA
AAGGCGAGATCACCAAGGTAGTCGGCAAATAACCCTCGAGCCACCCATGACCAAAATCCCTTAACGTGAG
TTACGCGTCGTTCCACTGAGCGTCAGACCCCGTAGAAAAGATCAAAGGATCTTCTTGAGATCCTTTTTTT
CTGCGCGTAATCTGCTGCTTGCAAACAAAAAAACCACCGCTACCAGCGGTGGTTTGTTTGCCGGATCAAG
AGCTACCAACTCTTTTTCCGAAGGTAACTGGCTTCAGCAGAGCGCAGATACCAAATACTGTCCTTCTAGT
GTAGCCGTAGTTAGGCCACCACTTCAAGAACTCTGTAGCACCGCCTACATACCTCGCTCTGCTAATCCTG
TTACCAGTGGCTGCTGCCAGTGGCGATAAGTCGTGTCTTACCGGGTTGGACTCAAGACGATAGTTACCGG
ATAAGGCGCAGCGGTCGGGCTGAACGGGGGGTTCGTGCACACAGCCCAGCTTGGAGCGAACGACCTACAC
CGAACTGAGATACCTACAGCGTGAGCATTGAGAAAGCGCCACGCTTCCCGAAGGGAGAAAGGCGGACAGG
TATCCGGTAAGCGGCAGGGTCGGAACAGGAGAGCGCACGAGGGAGCTTCCAGGGGGAAACGCCTGGTATC
TTTATAGTCCTGTCGGGTTTCGCCACCTCTGACTTGAGCGTCGATTTTTGTGATGCTCGTCAGGGGGGCG
GAGCCTATGGAAAAACGCCAGCAACGCGGCCTTTTTACGGTTCCTGGCCTTTTGCTGGCCTTTTGCTCAC
ATGTTCTTTCCTGCGTTATCCCCTGATTCTGTGGATAACCGTATTACCGCCTTTGAGTGAGCTGATACCG
CTCGCCGCAGCCGAACGACCGAGCGCAGCGAGTCAGTGAGCGAGGAAGCGGAAGAGCGCCCAATACGCAA
ACCGCCTCTCCCCGCGCGTTGGCCGATTCATTAATGCAGCTGGCACGACAGGTTTCCCGACTGGAAAGCG
GGCAGTGAGCGCAACGCAATTAATACGCGTACCGCTAGCCAGGAAGAGTTTGTAGAAACGCAAAAAGGCC
ATCCGTCAGGATGGCCTTCTGCTTAGTTTGATGCCTGGCAGTTTATGGCGGGCGTCCTGCCCGCCACCCT
CCGGGCCGTTGCTTCACAACGTTCAAATCCGCTCCCGGCGGATTTGTCCTACTCAGGAGAGCGTTCACCG
ACAAACAACAGATAAAACGAAAGGCCCAGTCTTCCGACTGAGCCTTTCGTTTTATTTGATGCCTGGCAGT
TCCCTACTCTCGCG
Features (pLannotate 1.2.2; 11 found; start..end, strand, type, name):
     18..54      -  CDS            lacZα (fragment): LacZα fragment of β-galactosidase; lacZ fragment
     85..180     +  protein_bind   attL3: mutant version of attL; recombination site for the Gateway® LR reaction LR Clonase™
    186..1286    +  CDS            DUSP1: DUS1_HUMAN - Also known as CL100 From Homo sapiens (Human).
   1291..1384    -  protein_bind   attL2 (fragment): mutant version of attL; recombination site for the Gateway® LR reaction LR Clonase™
   1499..1522    +  promoter       Pc promoter (fragment): intI1 (promoter lies within the coding sequence); class 1 integron promoter
   1698..1754    +  CDS            GmR (fragment): gentamycin acetyltransferase; aacC1; confers resistance to gentamycin
   1761..2552    +  CDS            SmR: aminoglycoside adenylyltransferase (Murphy, 1985); aadA; confers resistance to spectinomycin and streptomycin
   2645..3233    +  rep_origin     ori: high-copy-number ColE1/pMB1/pBR322/pUC origin of replication
   3416..3508    +  CDS            lacI (fragment): lac repressor; lacI; The lac repressor binds to the lac operator to inhibit transcription in E. coli. This inhibition can be relieved by adding lactose or isopropyl-β-D-thiogalactopyranoside (IPTG).
   3563..3590    -  terminator     rrnB T2 terminator: transcription terminator T2 from the E. coli rrnB gene
   3722..3765    +  terminator     rrnB T1 terminator: Escherichia coli rrnB; transcription terminator T1 from the E. coli rrnB gene
