[The description below was written by a language model from this plasmid's Addgene catalogue record and pLannotate feature annotations shown in this document.]
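Description:
R777-E034 Hs.DUSP1-nostop is a Gateway entry clone built on the pDonor-255 backbone, carrying the human DUSP1 open reading frame (also known as MKP-1, CL100, HVH1 or PTPN10), a dual-specificity phosphatase. It is a bacterial propagation plasmid of about 3.8 kb rather than an expression vector. It replicates in E. coli from a high-copy ColE1/pUC-type origin and is selected with spectinomycin through the aadA aminoglycoside adenylyltransferase gene (SmR). That marker sits downstream of a fragment of a class 1 integron Pc promoter and a residual piece of a gentamicin resistance gene. Short lacZα and lacI fragments are backbone remnants, and rrnB T1 and T2 terminators lie upstream of the cloning region, where such terminators generally serve to insulate an insert from read-through transcription.

The 1,101 bp DUSP1 coding sequence, based on the RefSeq transcript, is flanked by attL-type recombination sites, which the automated annotation calls attL3 on the 5′ side and a partial attL2 on the 3′ side. No promoter for the insert is annotated, as expected for an entry clone: the ORF is meant to be moved by an LR Clonase reaction into a destination vector that supplies the promoter and any tags. The stop codon has been omitted so that translation can continue through the downstream recombination site into a C-terminal fusion partner provided by the destination vector, such as an epitope tag or fluorescent protein. The depositor notes a silent c600a substitution relative to the reference sequence, which does not alter the encoded protein. The clone is typically used as a source of DUSP1 for generating C-terminally tagged expression constructs.
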