Addgene plasmid #70318: R777-E034 Hs.DUSP1-nostop
Purpose: Gateway ORF clone of human DUSP1 [NM_004417.3] without stop codon (for C-terminal fusions)
Depositing lab: Dominic Esposito. Depositing organization: National Cancer Institute (NCI).
Backbone
  Vector backbone: pDonor-255
  Backbone size w/o insert (bp): 2693
  Vector type: Gateway Entry Clone
Growth in bacteria
  Bacterial resistance: Spectinomycin, 50 μg/mL
  Growth temperature: 37°C
  Growth strain: DH10B
  Copy number: High Copy
Gene/Insert
  Gene/Insert name: DUSP1
  Species: H. sapiens (human)
  Insert size (bp): 1101
  GenBank ID: NM_004417.3
  Entrez Gene: DUSP1 (a.k.a. CL100, HVH1, MKP-1, MKP1, PTPN10)
  Cloning method: Gateway Cloning
  Sequencing primers: 5′ M13F 23-mer (5'-CCCAGTCACGACGTTGTAAAACG); 3′ attLR 23-mer (5'-TAACATCAGAGATTTTGAGACAC)
Terms and licenses: Academic/Nonprofit Terms; Industry Terms: Not Available to Industry
Depositor comments: c600a silent mutation not noted in RefSeq
How to cite: R777-E034 Hs.DUSP1-nostop was a gift from Dominic Esposito (Addgene plasmid # 70318 ; http://n2t.net/addgene:70318 ; RRID:Addgene_70318)
