>Addgene plasmid #70318 | R777-E034 Hs.DUSP1-nostop | addgene partial sequence | sequence record 129308 | pCR8_R1 5'-cgaaccgaacaggcttatgt-3'
GGTGTGCGTCACCCGGCAACCTTGGGTAGCAGCGAAGTCGAGGCATTTCTGTCCTGGCTGGTCTAGAGGA
TCTAAGCTTGCATGCAAATAATGATTTTATTTTGACTGATAGTGACCTGTTCGTTGCAACAAATTGATAA
GCAATGCTTTCCTATAATGCCAACTTTGTACAAGAAAGTTGAGCAGCTGGGAGAGGTCGTAATGGGGCTC
TGAAGGTAGCTCAGCGCACTGTTCGTGGAGTGGACAGGGATGGAGACGGGGAAGTTGAACACGGTGGTGG
TGGAGGTGCCTCGGTCGAGCACAGCCATGGCGGGGCTCCCAGCCTCTGCCGAACAGTGCGGAGCCAGCAC
CTGGGACTCAAACTGCAGCAGCTGGCCCATGAAGCTGAAGTTGGGAGAGATGATGCTTCGCCTCTGCTTC
ACAAACTCAAAGGCCTCGTCCAGCTTGACTCGATTAGTCCTCATAAGGTAAGCAAGGCAGATGGTGGCTG
ACCGGGAAATGCCTGCCTGGCAGTGGACAAACACCCTTCCTCCAGCATTCTTGATGGAGTCTATGAAGTC
AATGGCCTCGTTGAACCAGGAGCTGATGTCTGCCTTGTGGTTGTCCTCCACAGGGATGCTCTTGTACTGG
TAGTGACCCTCAAAATGGTTGGGACAATTGGCTGAGACGTTGATCAAGGCAGTTATGCCCAAGGCATCCA
GCATGTCCTTGCGGGAAGCGTGATACGCACTGCCCAGGTACAGAAAGGGCAGGATTTCCACCGGGCCACC
CTGATCGTAGAGTGGGGTACTGCAGGAACTGCACCCA
